>Addgene plasmid #142280 | TFORF0628 | addgene full sequence | sequence record 395764 | Addgene NGS Result
TTAATGTAGTCTTATGCAATACTCTTGTAGTCTTGCAACATGGTAACGATGAGTTAGCAACATGCCTTAC
AAGGAGAGAAAAAGCACCGTGCATGCCGATTGGTGGAAGTAAGGTGGTACGATCGTGCCTTATTAGGAAG
GCAACAGACGGGTCTGACATGGATTGGACGAACCACTGAATTGCCGCATTGCAGAGATATTGTATTTAAG
TGCCTAGCTCGATACATAAACGGGTCTCTCTGGTTAGACCAGATCTGAGCCTGGGAGCTCTCTGGCTAAC
TAGGGAACCCACTGCTTAAGCCTCAATAAAGCTTGCCTTGAGTGCTTCAAGTAGTGTGTGCCCGTCTGTT
GTGTGACTCTGGTAACTAGAGATCCCTCAGACCCTTTTAGTCAGTGTGGAAAATCTCTAGCAGTGGCGCC
CGAACAGGGACTTGAAAGCGAAAGGGAAACCAGAGGAGCTCTCTCGACGCAGGACTCGGCTTGCTGAAGC
GCGCACGGCAAGAGGCGAGGGGCGGCGACTGGTGAGTACGCCAAAAATTTTGACTAGCGGAGGCTAGAAG
GAGAGAGATGGGTGCGAGAGCGTCAGTATTAAGCGGGGGAGAATTAGATCGCGATGGGAAAAAATTCGGT
TAAGGCCAGGGGGAAAGAAAAAATATAAATTAAAACATATAGTATGGGCAAGCAGGGAGCTAGAACGATT
CGCAGTTAATCCTGGCCTGTTAGAAACATCAGAAGGCTGTAGACAAATACTGGGACAGCTACAACCATCC
CTTCAGACAGGATCAGAAGAACTTAGATCATTATATAATACAGTAGCAACCCTCTATTGTGTGCATCAAA
GGATAGAGATAAAAGACACCAAGGAAGCTTTAGACAAGATAGAGGAAGAGCAAAACAAAAGTAAGACCAC
CGCACAGCAAGCGGCCGCTGATCTTCAGACCTGGAGGAGGAGATATGAGGGACAATTGGAGAAGTGAATT
ATATAAATATAAAGTAGTAAAAATTGAACCATTAGGAGTAGCACCCACCAAGGCAAAGAGAAGAGTGGTG
CAGAGAGAAAAAAGAGCAGTGGGAATAGGAGCTTTGTTCCTTGGGTTCTTGGGAGCAGCAGGAAGCACTA
TGGGCGCAGCGTCAATGACGCTGACGGTACAGGCCAGACAATTATTGTCTGGTATAGTGCAGCAGCAGAA
CAATTTGCTGAGGGCTATTGAGGCGCAACAGCATCTGTTGCAACTCACAGTCTGGGGCATCAAGCAGCTC
CAGGCAAGAATCCTGGCTGTGGAAAGATACCTAAAGGATCAACAGCTCCTGGGGATTTGGGGTTGCTCTG
GAAAACTCATTTGCACCACTGCTGTGCCTTGGAATGCTAGTTGGAGTAATAAATCTCTGGAACAGATTTG
GAATCACACGACCTGGATGGAGTGGGACAGAGAAATTAACAATTACACAAGCTTAATACACTCCTTAATT
GAAGAATCGCAAAACCAGCAAGAAAAGAATGAACAAGAATTATTGGAATTAGATAAATGGGCAAGTTTGT
GGAATTGGTTTAACATAACAAATTGGCTGTGGTATATAAAATTATTCATAATGATAGTAGGAGGCTTGGT
AGGTTTAAGAATAGTTTTTGCTGTACTTTCTATAGTGAATAGAGTTAGGCAGGGATATTCACCATTATCG
TTTCAGACCCACCTCCCAACCCCGAGGGGACCCATGCATTGCATCTCAATTAGTCAGCAACCAGGTGTGG
AAAGTCCCCAGGCTCCCCAGCAGGCAGAAGTATGCAAAGCATGCGTCTCAATTAGTCAGCAACCATAGTC
CCGCCCCTAACTCCGCCCATCCCGCCCCTAACTCCGCCCAGTTCCGCCCATTCTCCGCCCCATGGCTGAC
TAATTTTTTTTATTTATGCAGAGGCCGAGGCCGCCTCGGCCTCTGAGCTATTCCAGAAGTAGTGAGGAGG
CTTTTTTGGAGGCCTAGGCTTTTGCAAAAAGCTTTCTAGAGGTACCACCGGAGCTTACCATGACCGAGTA
CAAGCCCACGGTGCGCCTCGCCACCCGCGACGACGTCCCCAGGGCCGTACGCACCCTCGCCGCCGCGTTC
GCCGACTACCCCGCCACGCGCCACACCGTCGATCCGGACCGCCACATCGAGCGGGTCACCGAGCTGCAAG
AACTCTTCCTCACGCGCGTCGGGCTCGACATCGGCAAGGTGTGGGTCGCGGACGACGGCGCCGCCGTGGC
GGTCTGGACCACGCCGGAGAGCGTCGAAGCGGGGGCGGTGTTCGCCGAGATCGGCCCGCGCATGGCCGAG
TTGAGCGGTTCCCGGCTGGCCGCGCAGCAACAGATGGAAGGCCTCCTGGCGCCGCACCGGCCCAAGGAGC
CCGCGTGGTTCCTGGCCACCGTCGGCGTCTCGCCCGACCACCAGGGCAAGGGTCTGGGCAGCGCCGTCGT
GCTCCCCGGAGTGGAGGCGGCCGAGCGCGCCGGGGTGCCCGCCTTCCTGGAGACCTCCGCGCCCCGCAAC
CTCCCCTTCTACGAGCGGCTCGGCTTCACCGTCACCGCCGACGTCGAGGTGCCCGAAGGACCGCGCACCT
GGTGCATGACCCGCAAGCCCGGTGCCAGTTAACGAATTCTAGATCTTGAGACAAATGGCAGTATTCATCC
ACAATTTTAAAAGAAAAGGGGGGATTGGGGGGTACAGTGCAGGGGAAAGAATAGTAGACATAATAGCAAC
AGACATACAAACTAAAGAATTACAAAAACAAATTACAAAAATTCAAAATTTTCGGGTTTATTACAGGGAC
AGCAGAGATCCACTTTGGCGCCGGCTCGAGGCCTGCAGGTGCAAAGATGGATAAAGTTTTAAACAGAGAG
GAATCTTTGCAGCTAATGGACCTTCTAGGTCTTGAAAGGAGTGGGAATTGGCTCCGGTGCCCGTCAGTGG
GCAGAGCGCACATCGCCCACAGTCCCCGAGAAGTTGGGGGGAGGGGTCGGCAATTGAACCGGTGCCTAGA
GAAGGTGGCGCGGGGTAAACTGGGAAAGTGATGTCGTGTACTGGCTCCGCCTTTTTCCCGAGGGTGGGGG
AGAACCGTATATAAGTGCAGTAGTCGCCGTGAACGTTCTTTTTCGCAACGGGTTTGCCGCCAGAACACAG
GTAAGTGCCGTGTGTGGTTCCCGCGGGCCTGGCCTCTTTACGGGTTATGGCCCTTGCGTGCCTTGAATTA
CTTCCACCTGGCTGCAGTACGTGATTCTTGATCCCGAGCTTCGGGTTGGAAGTGGGTGGGAGAGTTCGAG
GCCTTGCGCTTAAGGAGCCCCTTCGCCTCGTGCTTGAGTTGAGGCCTGGCCTGGGCGCTGGGGCCGCCGC
GTGCGAATCTGGTGGCACCTTCGCGCCTGTCTCGCTGCTTTCGATAAGTCTCTAGCCATTTAAAATTTTT
GATGACCTGCTGCGACGCTTTTTTTCTGGCAAGATAGTCTTGTAAATGCGGGCCAAGATCTGCACACTGG
TATTTCGGTTTTTGGGGCCGCGGGCGGCGACGGGGCCCGTGCGTCCCAGCGCACATGTTCGGCGAGGCGG
GGCCTGCGAGCGCGGCCACCGAGAATCGGACGGGGGTAGTCTCAAGCTGGCCGGCCTGCTCTGGTGCCTG
GCCTCGCGCCGCCGTGTATCGCCCCGCCCTGGGCGGCAAGGCTGGCCCGGTCGGCACCAGTTGCGTGAGC
GGAAAGATGGCCGCTTCCCGGCCCTGCTGCAGGGAGCTCAAAATGGAGGACGCGGCGCTCGGGAGAGCGG
GCGGGTGAGTCACCCACACAAAGGAAAAGGGCCTTTCCGTCCTCAGCCGTCGCTTCATGTGACTCCACGG
AGTACCGGGCGCCGTCCAGGCACCTCGATTAGTTCTCGAGCTTTTGGAGTACGTCGTCTTTAGGTTGGGG
GGAGGGGTTTTATGCGATGGAGTTTCCCCACACTGAGTGGGTGGAGACTGAAGTTAGGCCAGCTTGGCAC
TTGATGTAATTCTCCTTGGAATTTGCCCTTTTTGAGTTTGGATCTTGGTTCATTCTCAAGCCTCAGACAG
TGGTTCAAAGTTTTTTTCTTCCATTTCAGGTGTCGTGAGGCTAGCACCGCCACCCTGGAGGTGAGACCCA
AAGAAAGCTGGAACCATGCTGACTTTGTACACTGTGAGGACACAGAGTCTGTTCCTGGAAAGCCCAGTGT
CAACGCAGATGAGGAAGTCGGAGGTCCCCAAATCTGCCGTGTATGTGGGGACAAGGCCACTGGCTATCAC
TTCAATGTCATGACATGTGAAGGATGCAAGGGCTTTTTCAGGAGGGCCATGAAACGCAACGCCCGGCTGA
GGTGCCCCTTCCGGAAGGGCGCCTGCGAGATCACCCGGAAGACCCGGCGACAGTGCCAGGCCTGCCGCCT
GCGCAAGTGCCTGGAGAGCGGCATGAAGAAGGAGATGATCATGTCCGACGAGGCCGTGGAGGAGAGGCGG
GCCTTGATCAAGCGGAAGAAAAGTGAACGGACAGGGACTCAGCCACTGGGAGTGCAGGGGCTGACAGAGG
AGCAGCGGATGATGATCAGGGAGCTGATGGACGCTCAGATGAAAACCTTTGACACTACCTTCTCCCATTT
CAAGAATTTCCGGGTCTCTCTGCAGCTGCGGGGGGAGGATGGCAGTGTCTGGAACTACAAACCCCCAGCC
GACAGTGGCGGGAAAGAGATCTTCTCCCTGCTGCCCCACATGGCTGACATGTCAACCTACATGTTCAAAG
GCATCATCAGCTTTGCCAAAGTCATCTCCTACTTCAGGGACTTGCCCATCGAGGACCAGATCTCCCTGCT
GAAGGGGGCCGCTTTCGAGCTGTGTCAACTGAGATTCAACACAGTGTTCAACGCGGAGACTGGAACCTGG
GAGTGTGGCCGGCTGTCCTACTGCTTGGAAGACACTGCAGGTGGCTTCCAGCAACTTCTACTGGAGCCCA
TGCTGAAATTCCACTACATGCTGAAGAAGCTGCAGCTGCATGAGGAGGAGTATGTGCTGATGCAGGCCAT
CTCCCTCTTCTCCCCAGACCGCCCAGGTGTGCTGCAGCACCGCGTGGTGGACCAGCTGCAGGAGCAATTC
GCCATTACTCTGAAGTCCTACATTGAATGCAATCGGCCCCAGCCTGCTCATAGGTTCTTGTTCCTGAAGA
TCATGGCTATGCTCACCGAGCTCCGCAGCATCAATGCTCAGCACACCCAGCGGCTGCTGCGCATCCAGGA
CATACACCCCTTTGCTACGCCCCTCATGCAGGAGTTGTTCGGCATCACAGGTAGCTAGTAATGAACTAGT
CCGTAACTTGAAAGTATTTCGATTTCTTGGCTTTATATATCTTGTGGAAAGGACGATTCGCCGCGACTTA
CTATATTGAGACGCGTTAAGTCGACAATCAACCTCTGGATTACAAAATTTGTGAAAGATTGACTGGTATT
CTTAACTATGTTGCTCCTTTTACGCTATGTGGATACGCTGCTTTAATGCCTTTGTATCATGCTATTGCTT
CCCGTATGGCTTTCATTTTCTCCTCCTTGTATAAATCCTGGTTGCTGTCTCTTTATGAGGAGTTGTGGCC
CGTTGTCAGGCAACGTGGCGTGGTGTGCACTGTGTTTGCTGACGCAACCCCCACTGGTTGGGGCATTGCC
ACCACCTGTCAGCTCCTTTCCGGGACTTTCGCTTTCCCCCTCCCTATTGCCACGGCGGAACTCATCGCCG
CCTGCCTTGCCCGCTGCTGGACAGGGGCTCGGCTGTTGGGCACTGACAATTCCGTGGTGTTGTCGGGGAA
ATCATCGTCCTTTCCTTGGCTGCTCGCCTGTGTTGCCACCTGGATTCTGCGCGGGACGTCCTTCTGCTAC
GTCCCTTCGGCCCTCAATCCAGCGGACCTTCCTTCCCGCGGCCTGCTGCCGGCTCTGCGGCCTCTTCCGC
GTCTTCGCCTTCGCCCTCAGACGAGTCGGATCTCCCTTTGGGCCGCCTCCCCGCGTCGACTTTAAGACCA
ATGACTTACAAGGCAGCTGTAGATCTTAGCCACTTTTTAAAAGAAAAGGGGGGACTGGAAGGGCTAATTC
ACTCCCAACGAAGACAAGATCTGCTTTTTGCTTGTACTGGGTCTCTCTGGTTAGACCAGATCTGAGCCTG
GGAGCTCTCTGGCTAACTAGGGAACCCACTGCTTAAGCCTCAATAAAGCTTGCCTTGAGTGCTTCAAGTA
GTGTGTGCCCGTCTGTTGTGTGACTCTGGTAACTAGAGATCCCTCAGACCCTTTTAGTCAGTGTGGAAAA
TCTCTAGCAGTACGTATAGTAGTTCATGTCATCTTATTATTCAGTATTTATAACTTGCAAAGAAATGAAT
ATCAGAGAGTGAGAGGAACTTGTTTATTGCAGCTTATAATGGTTACAAATAAAGCAATAGCATCACAAAT
TTCACAAATAAAGCATTTTTTTCACTGCATTCTAGTTGTGGTTTGTCCAAACTCATCAATGTATCTTATC
ATGTCTGGCTCTAGCTATCCCGCCCCTAACTCCGCCCATCCCGCCCCTAACTCCGCCCAGTTCCGCCCAT
TCTCCGCCCCATGGCTGACTAATTTTTTTTATTTATGCAGAGGCCGAGGCCGCCTCGGCCTCTGAGCTAT
TCCAGAAGTAGTGAGGAGGCTTTTTTGGAGGCCTAGGGACGTACCCAATTCGCCCTATAGTGAGTCGTAT
TACGCGCGCTCACTGGCCGTCGTTTTACAACGTCGTGACTGGGAAAACCCTGGCGTTACCCAACTTAATC
GCCTTGCAGCACATCCCCCTTTCGCCAGCTGGCGTAATAGCGAAGAGGCCCGCACCGATCGCCCTTCCCA
ACAGTTGCGCAGCCTGAATGGCGAATGGG
[124 nt withheld, positions 6890-7013]
C
[91 nt withheld, positions 7015-7105]
A
[49 nt withheld, positions 7107-7155]
CCTTTGACGTTGGAGTCCACGTTCTTT
[37 nt withheld, positions 7183-7219]
ACCCTATCTCGGTCTATTCTTTTGATTTATAAGGGATTTTGCCGATTTCGGCCTATTGGTTAAAAAATGA
GCTGATTTAACAAAAATTTAACGCGAATTTTAACAAAATATTAACGCTTACAATTTAGGTGGCACTTTTC
GGGGAAATGTGCGCGGAACCCCTATTTGTTTATTTTTCTAAATACATTCAAATATGTATCCGCTCATGAG
ACAATAACCCTGATAAATGCTTCAATAATATTGAAAAAGGAAGAGTATGAGTATTCAACATTTCCGTGTC
GCCCTTATTCCCTTTTTTGCGGCATTTTGCCTTCCTGTTTTTGCTCACCCAGAAACGCTGGTGAAAGTAA
AAGATGCTGAAGATCAGTTGGGTGCACGAGTGGGTTACATCGAACTGGATCTCAACAGCGGTAAGATCCT
TGAGAGTTTTCGCCCCGAAGAACGTTTTCCAATGATGAGCACTTTTAAAGTTCTGCTATGTGGCGCGGTA
TTATCCCGTATTGACGCCGGGCAAGAGCAACTCGGTCGCCGCATACACTATTCTCAGAATGACTTGGTTG
AGTACTCACCAGTCACAGAAAAGCATCTTACGGATGGCATGACAGTAAGAGAATTATGCAGTGCTGCCAT
AACCATGAGTGATAACACTGCGGCCAACTTACTTCTGACAACGATCGGAGGACCGAAGGAGCTAACCGCT
TTTTTGCACAACATGGGGGATCATGTAACTCGCCTTGATCGTTGGGAACCGGAGCTGAATGAAGCCATAC
CAAACGACGAGCGTGACACCACGATGCCTGTAGCAATGGCAACAACGTTGCGCAAACTATTAACTGGCGA
ACTACTTACTCTAGCTTCCCGGCAACAATTAATAGACTGGATGGAGGCGGATAAAGTTGCAGGACCACTT
CTGCGCTCGGCCCTTCCGGCTGGCTGGTTTATTGCTGATAAATCTGGAGCCGGTGAGCGTGGGTCTCGCG
GTATCATTGCAGCACTGGGGCCAGATGGTAAGCCCTCCCGTATCGTAGTTATCTACACGACGGGGAGTCA
GGCAACTATGGATGAACGAAATAGACAGATCGCTGAGATAGGTGCCTCACTGATTAAGCATTGGTAACTG
TCAGACCAAGTTTACTCATATATACTTTAGATTGATTTAAAACTTCATTTTTAATTTAAAAGGATCTAGG
TGAAGATCCTTTTTGATAATCTCATGACCAAAATCCCTTAACGTGAGTTTTCGTTCCACTGAGCGTCAGA
CCCCGTAGAAAAGATCAAAGGATCTTCTTGAGATCCTTTTTTTCTGCGCGTAATCTGCTGCTTGCAAACA
AAAAAACCACCGCTACCAGCGGTGGTTTGTTTGCCGGATCAAGAGCTACCAACTCTTTTTCCGAAGGTAA
CTGGCTTCAGCAGAGCGCAGATACCAAATACTGTTCTTCTAGTGTAGCCGTAGTTAGGCCACCACTTCAA
GAACTCTGTAGCACCGCCTACATACCTCGCTCTGCTAATCCTGTTACCAGTGGCTGCTGCCAGTGGCGAT
AAGTCGTGTCTTACCGGGTTGGACTCAAGACGATAGTTACCGGATAAGGCGCAGCGGTCGGGCTGAACGG
GGGGTTCGTGCACACAGCCCAGCTTGGAGCGAACGACCTACACCGAACTGAGATACCTACAGCGTGAGCT
ATGAGAAAGCGCCACGCTTCCCGAAGGGAGAAAGGCGGACAGGTATCCGGTAAGCGGCAGGGTCGGAACA
GGAGAGCGCACGAGGGAGCTTCCAGGGGGAAACGCCTGGTATCTTTATAGTCCTGTCGGGTTTCGCCACC
TCTGACTTGAGCGTCGATTTTTGTGATGCTCGTCAGGGGGGCGGAGCCTATGGAAAAACGCCAGCAACGC
GGCCTTTTTACGGTTCCTGGCCTTTTGCTGGCCTTTTGCTCACATGTTCTTTCCTGCGTTATCCCCTGAT
TCTGTGGATAACCGTATTACCGCCTTTGAGTGAGCTGATACCGCTCGCCGCAGCCGAACGACCGAGCGCA
GCGAGTCAGTGAGCGAGGAAGCGGAAGAGCGCCCAATACGCAAACCGCCTCTCCCCGCGCGTTGGCCGAT
TCATTAATGCAGCTGGCACGACAGGTTTCCCGACTGGAAAGCGGGCAGTGAGCGCAACGCAATTAATGTG
AGTTAGCTCACTCATTAGGCACCCCAGGCTTTACACTTTATGCTTCCGGCTCGTATGTTGTGTGGAATTG
TGAGCGGATAACAATTTCACACAGGAAACAGCTATGACCATGATTACGCCAAGCGCGCAATTAACCCTCA
CTAAAGGGAACAAAAGCTGGAGCTGCAAGC
Features (pLannotate 1.2.2; 31 found; start..end, strand, type, name):
      5..231     +  promoter       RSV promoter: Rous sarcoma virus enhancer/promoter
    232..412     +  LTR            5' LTR (truncated): truncated 5' long terminal repeat (LTR) from HIV-1
    459..584     +  misc_feature   HIV-1 Ψ: packaging signal of human immunodeficiency virus type 1
    568..931     +  CDS            HIV-1 gag (fragment): gag protein from human immunodeficiency virus 1; gag
   1077..1310    +  misc_feature   RRE: The Rev response element (RRE) of HIV-1 allows for Rev-dependent mRNA export from the nucleus to the cytoplasm.
   1687..1713    +  CDS            Rev (fragment): human immunodeficiency virus 1 (HIV-1) Rev protein; rev; enhances nuclear export of unspliced and incompletely spliced viral mRNAs
   1720..1743    +  promoter       SV40 promoter (fragment): SV40 early promoter
   1744..1815    +  promoter       SV40 promoter (fragment): SV40 enhancer and early promoter
   1839..1974    +  rep_origin     SV40 ori: SV40 origin of replication
   2020..2616    +  CDS            PuroR (fragment): puromycin N-acetyltransferase; pac from Streptomyces; confers resistance to puromycin
   2665..2782    +  misc_feature   cPPT/CTS: central polypurine tract and central termination sequence of HIV-1
   2847..2913    +  CDS            small t antigen (fragment): SV40 (simian virus 40) small t antigen
   2920..4098    +  promoter       EF-1α promoter: strong constitutive promoter for human elongation factor EF-1α
   4115..5305    +  CDS            NR1I2 (fragment): NR1I2_HUMAN - Also known as PXR. Experimental evidence at protein level: Swiss-Prot protein existence level 1. Nuclear receptor that binds and is activated by variety of endogenous and xenobiotic compounds. Transcription factor that activates the transcription of multiple genes involved in the metabolism and secretion of potentially harmful xenobiotics, drugs and endogenous compounds. Activated by the antibiotic rifampicin and various plant metabolites, such as hyperforin, guggulipid, colupulone, and isoflavones. Response to specific ligands is species-specific. Activated by naturally occurrin
   5321..5374    +  promoter       U6 promoter (fragment): RNA polymerase III promoter for human U6 snRNA
   5416..6004    +  misc_feature   WPRE: woodchuck hepatitis virus posttranscriptional regulatory element
   6055..6074    +  misc_feature   cPPT/CTS (fragment): central polypurine tract and central termination sequence of HIV-1
   6076..6309    +  LTR            3' LTR (ΔU3): self-inactivating 3' long terminal repeat (LTR) from HIV-1
   6387..6508    +  polyA_signal   SV40 poly(A) signal: SV40 polyadenylation signal
   6548..6683    +  rep_origin     SV40 ori: SV40 origin of replication
   6704..6722    -  promoter       T7 promoter: promoter for bacteriophage T7 RNA polymerase
   6730..6885    +  CDS            lacZα (fragment): LacZα fragment of β-galactosidase; lacZ fragment
   6890..7318    +  rep_origin     f1 ori (sequence partly withheld): f1 bacteriophage origin of replication; arrow indicates direction of (+) strand synthesis
   7371..7475    +  promoter       AmpR promoter: bla
   7476..8336    +  CDS            AmpR: β-lactamase; bla; confers resistance to ampicillin, carbenicillin, and related antibiotics
   8507..9095    +  rep_origin     ori: high-copy-number ColE1/pMB1/pBR322/pUC origin of replication
   9278..9370    +  CDS            lacI (fragment): lac repressor; lacI; The lac repressor binds to the lac operator to inhibit transcription in E. coli. This inhibition can be relieved by adding lactose or isopropyl-β-D-thiogalactopyranoside (IPTG).
   9383..9404    +  protein_bind   CAP binding site: CAP binding activates transcription in the presence of cAMP. E. coli catabolite activator protein
   9419..9449    +  promoter       lac promoter: promoter for the E. coli lac operon
   9457..9473    +  protein_bind   lac operator: The lac repressor binds to the lac operator to inhibit transcription in E. coli. This inhibition can be relieved by adding lactose or isopropyl-β-D-thiogalactopyranoside (IPTG). lac repressor encoded by lacI
   9518..9536    +  promoter       T3 promoter: promoter for bacteriophage T3 RNA polymerase
