[The description below was written by a language model from this plasmid's Addgene catalogue record and pLannotate feature annotations shown in this document.]
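Description:
TFORF0628 is a lentiviral mammalian expression plasmid built on the pLX_TRC317 backbone, one member of a barcoded library of transcription factor open reading frames. It carries the human NR1I2 gene, which encodes the pregnane X receptor (PXR), a nuclear receptor that responds to xenobiotic and endogenous ligands and activates genes for their metabolism and clearance. The synthesized ORF sits directly downstream of the strong constitutive EF-1α promoter and is followed by a WPRE, which enhances transcript stability and expression. According to the catalogue entry, each construct in the series also carries a unique 24-bp barcode. The feature table does not annotate the barcode, so its exact position is not stated, although a short stretch between the ORF and the WPRE (partly called as a U6 promoter fragment) is a plausible location.

The viral framework is of the third-generation, self-inactivating type: an RSV promoter drives a truncated HIV-1 5' LTR, followed by the Ψ packaging signal, a gag fragment, the RRE for Rev-dependent export, a cPPT/CTS, and a ΔU3 3' LTR with an SV40 polyadenylation signal beyond it. Inside the proviral region, an SV40 promoter/origin drives puromycin N-acetyltransferase, allowing selection of transduced cells independently of the ORF cassette. In bacteria the plasmid is maintained through a high-copy ColE1/pUC origin and ampicillin resistance, with an f1 origin and lac/T7/T3 remnants left over from the cloning backbone. The depositor notes a risk of recombination during propagation.

The intended use is overexpression of NR1I2 in mammalian cells, alone or in pooled screens where barcode readout identifies which transcription factor each cell received, as in directed differentiation studies.
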