Addgene plasmid #142280: TFORF0628
Purpose: Lentiviral vector for overexpressing transcription factor ORFs with unique 24-bp barcodes. Barcodes facilitate identification of transcription factors in pooled screens.
Depositing lab: Feng Zhang. Depositing organization: Broad Institute. Publication: A transcription factor atlas of directed differentiation. Joung J, Ma S, Tay T, Geiger-Schuller KR, Kirchgatterer PC, Verdine VK, Guo B, Arias-Garcia MA, Allen WE, Singh A, Kuksenko O, Abudayyeh OO, Gootenberg JS, Fu Z, Macrae RK, Buenrostro JD, Regev A, Zhang F. Cell. 2023 Jan 5;186(1):209-229.e26. doi: 10.1016/j.cell.2022.11.026. PubMed 36608654.
Backbone
  Vector backbone: pLX_TRC317
  Backbone manufacturer: Broad Institute Genetic Perturbation Platform
  Backbone size w/o insert (bp): 8264
  Vector type: Mammalian Expression, Lentiviral
  Selectable markers: Puromycin
Growth in bacteria
  Bacterial resistance: Ampicillin, 100 μg/mL
  Growth temperature: 37°C
  Growth strain: NEB Stable
  Copy number: High Copy
Gene/Insert
  Gene/Insert name: NR1I2
  Species: H. sapiens (human)
  Insert size (bp): 1295
  Entrez Gene: NR1I2 (a.k.a. BXR, ONR1, PAR, PAR1, PAR2, PARq, PRR, PXR, SAR, SXR)
  Promoter: EF1a
  Cloning method: Unknown
  Sequencing primers: 5′ GGGTGGAGACTGAAGTTAGGCCAG; 3′ CACATAGCGTAAAAGGAGCAACATAG
Terms and licenses: Academic/Nonprofit Terms; Industry Terms: Not Available to Industry
Depositor comments: NM_033013,ENST00000466380,ENST00000638727 . The transcription factor ORF portion of this plasmid was synthesized by Genewiz. Please test multiple small colonies in case of plasmid recombination. To make this collection available in a timely manner, a portion of this collection was not fully sequenced by Addgene. If an Addgene verified full plasmid sequence is not available, please contact us prior to placing an order to request the full sequence.
How to cite: TFORF0628 was a gift from Feng Zhang (Addgene plasmid # 142280 ; http://n2t.net/addgene:142280 ; RRID:Addgene_142280)
