>Addgene plasmid #142280 | TFORF0628 | depositor partial sequence | sequence record 278978 | Insert
ACCGCCACCCTGGAGGTGAGACCCAAAGAAAGCTGGAACCATGCTGACTTTGTACACTGTGAGGACACAG
AGTCTGTTCCTGGAAAGCCCAGTGTCAACGCAGATGAGGAAGTCGGAGGTCCCCAAATCTGCCGTGTATG
TGGGGACAAGGCCACTGGCTATCACTTCAATGTCATGACATGTGAAGGATGCAAGGGCTTTTTCAGGAGG
GCCATGAAACGCAACGCCCGGCTGAGGTGCCCCTTCCGGAAGGGCGCCTGCGAGATCACCCGGAAGACCC
GGCGACAGTGCCAGGCCTGCCGCCTGCGCAAGTGCCTGGAGAGCGGCATGAAGAAGGAGATGATCATGTC
CGACGAGGCCGTGGAGGAGAGGCGGGCCTTGATCAAGCGGAAGAAAAGTGAACGGACAGGGACTCAGCCA
CTGGGAGTGCAGGGGCTGACAGAGGAGCAGCGGATGATGATCAGGGAGCTGATGGACGCTCAGATGAAAA
CCTTTGACACTACCTTCTCCCATTTCAAGAATTTCCGGGTCTCTCTGCAGCTGCGGGGGGAGGATGGCAG
TGTCTGGAACTACAAACCCCCAGCCGACAGTGGCGGGAAAGAGATCTTCTCCCTGCTGCCCCACATGGCT
GACATGTCAACCTACATGTTCAAAGGCATCATCAGCTTTGCCAAAGTCATCTCCTACTTCAGGGACTTGC
CCATCGAGGACCAGATCTCCCTGCTGAAGGGGGCCGCTTTCGAGCTGTGTCAACTGAGATTCAACACAGT
GTTCAACGCGGAGACTGGAACCTGGGAGTGTGGCCGGCTGTCCTACTGCTTGGAAGACACTGCAGGTGGC
TTCCAGCAACTTCTACTGGAGCCCATGCTGAAATTCCACTACATGCTGAAGAAGCTGCAGCTGCATGAGG
AGGAGTATGTGCTGATGCAGGCCATCTCCCTCTTCTCCCCAGACCGCCCAGGTGTGCTGCAGCACCGCGT
GGTGGACCAGCTGCAGGAGCAATTCGCCATTACTCTGAAGTCCTACATTGAATGCAATCGGCCCCAGCCT
GCTCATAGGTTCTTGTTCCTGAAGATCATGGCTATGCTCACCGAGCTCCGCAGCATCAATGCTCAGCACA
CCCAGCGGCTGCTGCGCATCCAGGACATACACCCCTTTGCTACGCCCCTCATGCAGGAGTTGTTCGGCAT
CACAGGTAGCTAGTAATGAACTAGTCCGTAACTTGAAAGTATTTCGATTTCTTGGCTTTATATATCTTGT
GGAAAGGACGATTCGCCGCGACTTACTATATTGAG
