>Addgene plasmid #142280 | TFORF0628 | depositor partial sequence | sequence record 278979 | Barcode
TTCGCCGCGACTTACTATATTGAG
